>Addgene plasmid #117385 | Pmyo-3::hpo-30 gDNA (pBAB204) | addgene full sequence | sequence record 235021 | Addgene NGS Result
TTTCCATAGGCTCCGCCCCCCTGACGAGCATCACAAAAATCGACGCTCAAGTCAGAGGTGGCGAAACCCG
ACAGGACTATAAAGATACCAGGCGTTTCCCCCTGGAAGCTCCCTCGTGCGCTCTCCTGTTCCGACCCTGC
CGCTTACCGGATACCTGTCCGCCTTTCTCCCTTCGGGAAGCGTGGCGCTTTCTCATAGCTCACGCTGTAG
GTATCTCAGTTCGGTGTAGGTCGTTCGCTCCAAGCTGGGCTGTGTGCACGAACCCCCCGTTCAGCCCGAC
CGCTGCGCCTTATCCGGTAACTATCGTCTTGAGTCCAACCCGGTAAGACACGACTTATCGCCACTGGCAG
CAGCCACTGGTAACAGGATTAGCAGAGCGAGGTATGTAGGCGGTGCTACAGAGTTCTTGAAGTGGTGGCC
TAACTACGGCTACACTAGAAGAACAGTATTTGGTATCTGCGCTCTGCTGAAGCCAGTTACCTTCGGAAAA
AGAGTTGGTAGCTCTTGATCCGGCAAACAAACCACCGCTGGTAGCGGTGGTTTTTTTGTTTGCAAGCAGC
AGATTACGCGCAGAAAAAAAGGATCTCAAGAAGATCCTTTGATCTTTTCTACGGGGTCTGACGCTCAGTG
GAACGAAAACTCACGTTAAGGGATTTTGGTCATGAGATTATCAAAAAGGATCTTCACCTAGATCCTTTTA
AATTAAAAATGAAGTTTTAAATCAATCTAAAGTATATATGAGTAAACTTGGTCTGACAGTTACCAATGCT
TAATCAGTGAGGCACCTATCTCAGCGATCTGTCTATTTCGTTCATCCATAGTTGCCTGACTCCCCGTCGT
GTAGATAACTACGATACGGGAGGGCTTACCATCTGGCCCCAGTGCTGCAATGATACCGCGAGACCCACGC
TCACCGGCTCCAGATTTATCAGCAATAAACCAGCCAGCCGGAAGGGCCGAGCGCAGAAGTGGTCCTGCAA
CTTTATCCGCCTCCATCCAGTCTATTAATTGTTGCCGGGAAGCTAGAGTAAGTAGTTCGCCAGTTAATAG
TTTGCGCAACGTTGTTGCCATTGCTACAGGCATCGTGGTGTCACGCTCGTCGTTTGGTATGGCTTCATTC
AGCTCCGGTTCCCAACGATCAAGGCGAGTTACATGATCCCCCATGTTGTGCAAAAAAGCGGTTAGCTCCT
TCGGTCCTCCGATCGTTGTCAGAAGTAAGTTGGCCGCAGTGTTATCACTCATGGTTATGGCAGCACTGCA
TAATTCTCTTACTGTCATGCCATCCGTAAGATGCTTTTCTGTGACTGGTGAGTACTCAACCAAGTCATTC
TGAGAATAGTGTATGCGGCGACCGAGTTGCTCTTGCCCGGCGTCAATACGGGATAATACCGCGCCACATA
GCAGAACTTTAAAAGTGCTCATCATTGGAAAACGTTCTTCGGGGCGAAAACTCTCAAGGATCTTACCGCT
GTTGAGATCCAGTTCGATGTAACCCACTCGTGCACCCAACTGATCTTCAGCATCTTTTACTTTCACCAGC
GTTTCTGGGTGAGCAAAAACAGGAAGGCAAAATGCCGCAAAAAAGGGAATAAGGGCGACACGGAAATGTT
GAATACTCATACTCTTCCTTTTTCAATATTATTGAAGCATTTATCAGGGTTATTGTCTCATGAGCGGATA
CATATTTGAATGTATTTAGAAAAATAAACAAATAGGGGTTCCGCGCACATTTCCCCGAAAAGTGCCACCT
GACGTCTAAGAAACCATTATTATCATGACATTAACCTATAAAAATAGGCGTATCACGAGGCCCTTAAGAG
TGATTATAGTCTCTGTTTTCGTTAATTTTGAATTTTGCTTGATAAGGCTGCAACAAAGATCAGGTTGACA
TATATTTTCAGTAATTTATTTTAACCTGTACTCTATCACTGCCGGCTATAATAAGTTCTTGAATAAAATA
ATTTTCCCGACAAAACATGAGTATTTCTTTCGAAAATAAAAGTGCAGGCTAATTAGAGATTATTCTGTAA
TTAACTGCATAATTTGTCACGTGCCATAGTTTTACATTCCACTACGTCATAGTTCTTAAAATACTAATCT
CCTGAAAATAGAAGTAGGTGAAGAAAGTTTAATTATCAGTTCTAAAATGACAATTGATCTTTGGAATATG
TTCTGAAACTACCGATCATTGAACAGATGCTATTTGAATGATATAGAATTGTATATTTGCAATTTCTGAA
ACGCGTTCTTAAAGGCACACAGATTAATTCAAAAGGGTCTGGCCGCAAAAAGGTTTATGGTGGCCGATTT
TGAGTTTTGTGTGTGATTGCTTTTTCACAATCAGTGTTTTCAGGATTATGTGATGAACTAGATCTTCAAG
TTTCGTTACATTTCATATGTTTTCGGAACTCACGAAGTACATATTGGGTATTGTGCTCAAAAAATTCAGC
AATCAGCTTCGCTCCGCTGACTTTAGAACCCAAAAAAATAGTATGGCCAAACTGACTGTGTTACGATCAT
TTCAATTTTTCAATACATATTTAAGATTTCTAAGAGTAAGAAGGTCAAAAACTGTTCTGGAATACATATA
TATTTTTCAGGTTACAATTAGTCAAAAAGTGCACTGAAATATACGTTTTAATTTCACGAATAACCCAATT
AGTTCAATGTATTTTTGGTCAACCAACGTTAAAGTTTGGCTTCCAACCAATTATCATTTCTGATCAACCA
CAATGTTTTTTCTTTATCTGCAAGTTAATTTTTTATTTTTATCCAGATGTTTGGCATATTTTTCAATTCT
TCACTAGCGCCCACTTCTTGCACTTCCGGCGCCCTGAATCTAATGCATCTGTTGCAAGAATTGAAAGACC
AATCAACACATTGTTTTCTTCACGAGATACTGAAGAAAATGAATAAAAACAGAGAAAAAGAGCCATGTGA
TTAGTGACAACTGTTGCTAACAGATACCATAGCTTGGACTTGGTACGTGATGGCAACGTATGGGTCAACA
AAAATGATTGCAGAGGGGGTGCAAAACAGTCAAGTCGAGAAAATATGAAAAACAGAAAACAAAGAACAGA
AAAATGGGTTTGAGAGTCAGTATAATTTATAAAAGAAAAATTGTACATAGAAATTAACCATTTTTGTAGA
AGAAGTTATTTTTCAAGCATCGTTAAAAATTATTCAAAGCACCTTATTTCATATTTAATTTTAAACATGG
TTAAATGAACAACACGGTGCGCAATCAGGAAAACTTGAAATCTGAAACTGTTGTTGTGATCTTCTTCGCA
ACTGTTCAGATAGCACTAGTGTAATGTTAAGAGTGCGCGAATATAATGGAATATAATGGATCACACCTCC
TGCCATCAGGTAAACGTCTCTGTTATCACATATTTCCAACTATTAAATTTTTACCTTTTACAGTTTTACA
TTTTTTTGAAAAAAGTAACTTTTTGTCTTCAAAATCCCTGACGAAAATATCAAATATTTTAATCGAGACT
GCAGAGGAACCGATTGATGATTTGGAAAATCCAGCTTTACCTGTGTAAGAACTGAAAAGTTTCATAACCC
TAGGGTATTCCCAGTTACATTCCCCACTGGCTAACAATAGCACCCAGTTTTTCATCACCTTTCTTCAAAT
TTCTCGGCGATTTGTTAAAAACAAAATTTGTGTCCCTTCTCTGATATCTCTATGTCTCTAAACACAAGTT
CATCGGAAAACGAAGGAGGGTAGGTGTTGGTTGGGCTCCCGAAGTGAAAATAGAAGAGCAAGAATAGAAT
ATTAGAGAGAGAGTGCAGAGAGGGCGGGATAGCTCCCGGGATTCCGTTTTCTTCTTCTTTATCTTCAACG
ATGATGTGTGTGCGTGTTGTATAGATTCTGTTGCTCCCCCACAACTCGCTCCGAAGGCTCAATACAATTC
AATTGATATTGGAGGAGAGCCTACCGGAGTGGGAGGATAAGAAGAAACATAAGAAGAAGAAGAAGAAGAA
GCATGCTTCTGGTTTTTGATGCTATGAAAACGGCACAAAAAGATGATTGAGGTCCCTTTTCAATACCTTC
TCTCATCTTTCAAATCCCATTGAAACCTAAAACTTCTCACCACGCTTTACCATTGTTCTCCAAAAACTTA
TAGCAATGTCTATAACTTTTTTATCTCTGAAAAGCAGTGTTCCATTTTTCTTTTTCCTATTTTATTTCAA
TTGTTTCTCACATTTCGTTTGGATTCTTTGCTTGTCAACCAGCTTCTTCTTCCACTTTTACCGTCTAATT
TTCAGGGCAGGGAGCCATCAAACCCACGACCACTAGATCCATCTAGAAATGCTCGAGATGCCATTAATTA
TGTACAAATTTCTATTAGTCACTTCAATATTCTTAATCGTTTCCGGGCTAATATTAACTGCGTTCTCGTT
GTTTAGTCCTCTTTGGGAAGTAAGTTTCTAGTCAATAAAATTCTGGTTTTTTTTAAATGTCAATTTTGTA
GGTAGTTGATTTTCCTCGTTCTCATTTATCACATCATCACGGTCTTTGGTGGGATTGTATTGTACATCAT
GAAACTTTAATTCCGTTACATGAAGATCAAGCAGAACTTCGAGGTACCTTTTTTCTGCTTTTGTTTTCTA
AATAAAACAAGTTTAAGGTGATCGATGTGATAGTAAGATGGATTCTTCGGTTCAAGCATCATTAAGAGTT
GCTCTTGAAAAAGGAGATGAAGAGGCCAGAGAGCTTTTGTTACATCGGTTTCTACGTAAGTTAACAATAT
TTTAATGCTTTTCATGTGCCGAAACTTACTTTTTTCTTTGTTAGAAAGATAAACTAGAAACTATATAAAA
CTGATTTACCAAATGCAGGTTCAAGTTATTTTTTAAAATAATTAGAGTGTGAGCGTAGTAGTTCAATAAT
TTGTTGATCAATTTTCTCTTTCTGGATACAGAAGCGTATTGGCATTGCAACGTACATACACATGTTTGGT
TCCATGCTATTAATTCAATTGATTTTCTGTCTTAAATTCTAGGACTGTAATGCTATTTTTTGTAATTTAG
TATTTTCTGATCTAGAATATGCGGTAACAATAAATTAGATTTTACTGTCCAAACACAAAATTACTGAAGA
TACAAGTTGATTTTATATTCTTCATGAAACCAAAAAAAAATTAATTTCAGCTCATCACAAAGGTGTAATT
TTCTTCGCAGTTTTCACTTTTGTTTTCGGACTAATCTCCATCCTGATTGGCTCCTGTTCTCCATGTTTTC
CACCAAATGCACTACTTTATGTAGTTGGTGTCTTTATGACCGGAGCATGTTCTTTATTAGCAGATATTAT
CTACATATTTGCTTTTAATCAGAAACCAATTTTTACAAAAGAACAATCTGAGCCACACCAAGAAGTTTTA
TCGAGAAGAGAACGAGGATCCATTGGACCCATTTATGTAAAAATTCGAAAAAAAATTGATGTCATCTTTT
TATTTTTTTTTTCAAATTCCAGAAGCGTCTTGGCATTGCAACGTACATGCATATGTTTGGTTCCATGCTA
TTAATTGCTGCATTCATCTTTTCAATTTTTTGTGCCTACTTCCTCATCACTTCAAAACATGCACACGACG
TTTGTTGCACAAGTCGAAAAGAGTACAGAGAGCAGACAAAGTAAGTTTAATCTGATTTGCGGATTTTTCT
AAACATGTAACTTTCGTCTAATAAAACAACTTTCAAGAGTAAAATAAAGGTTTTCAGATGGAAAAACAAT
GGGCTAATTCTAAAAACTGGAAGAGTAAATCATCAATCACATCGGCCATTTGTAGTGATTGACGATGACA
GCAGTATGTGAACTAGTAGAAACAGTTATGTTTGGTATATTGGGAATGTATTCTGTCATTTAAGGCAAAA
ACCCCATAGACACTACTCCACTTTCAAATTATCAACTTCTACTCACCTTCCACTGAGCCTCAAACCCAAA
CCTTCTTCCGATCTTTCTTGCATCGTGCTCATCAATACTTGTGATTTTAGCAAGAAAAACGCCGTCCTCG
AAATCTTGACAAACAATAGGGGAAACCCCAAAAAGCAAAAGCAGGAAAATTAATTTCATAAACTTTCACT
TGATTGAAAAATTCCAAAAATACTCCAAAACTTTTTCACGATGAGCATGATTTGACGTCATGAGAGGCCC
AGACGTGCGAAGAAATAAAAATTGCGGTCATAAACTGAAACGTAACATATGATAAGGTATTTTGTGTGCG
GTTTTTTCTATGATGTTTCAAAAAAATTTATCAGAAGTAAAAAACATAAGAAGTGTACACAGAACATTGT
GTAGATTTTGGGATAGAATTATTATTAATGGGGGGAGGGAGCACAATTTTTTTCGACTTTTTATTACGAA
TTAATTCTATTTTTGAATCTACACAATTTCATTGTTAGAGGTGACTTAAAAGAAGCTAAAAAACAAAGAA
ATTAAGAGAAGTTTTTTGATAATAACAAAAATAGGGGGTGGGAGCACAGGGAGAAAGAGCATGTAGGGAT
GTTGAAGAGTAATTGGACTTAGAAGTCAGAGGCACGGGCGCGAGATGGCGATCTGATGACAGCGGCCGAT
GCGGAGCTCAGATATCAATACCATGGTACCGTCGACGCTAGCCAAGGGTCCTCCTGAAAATGTTCTATGT
TATGTTAGTATCATTCGAAACATACCTTTGGGTCCTTTGGCCAATCCCGGGGATCCTCTAGAGTCGACCT
GCAGGCATGCAAGCTTGGCGTAATCATGGTCATAGCTGTTTCCTGTGTGAAATTGTTATCCGCTCACAAT
TCCACACAACATACGAGCCGGAAGCATAAAGTGTAAAGCCTGGGGTGCCTAATGAGTGAGCTAACTCACA
TTAATTGCGTTGCGCTCACTGCCCGCTTTCCAGTCGGGAAACCTGTCGTGCCAGCTGCATTAATGAATCG
GCCAACGCGCGGGGAGAGGCGGTTTGCGTATTGGGCGCTCTTCCGCTTCCTCGCTCACTGACTCGCTGCG
CTCGGTCGTTCGGCTGCGGCGAGCGGTATCAGCTCACTCAAAGGCGGTAATACGGTTATCCACAGAATCA
GGGGATAACGCAGGAAAGAACATGTGAGCAAAAGGCCAGCAAAAGGCCAGGAACCGTAAAAAGGCCGCGT
TGCTGGCGTT
Features (pLannotate 1.2.2; 11 found; start..end, strand, type, name):
      1..589     -  rep_origin     ori: high-copy-number ColE1/pMB1/pBR322/pUC origin of replication
    760..1620    -  CDS            AmpR: β-lactamase; bla; confers resistance to ampicillin, carbenicillin, and related antibiotics
   1621..1725    -  promoter       AmpR promoter: bla
   5791..5807    -  CDS            BlpR (fragment): phosphinothricin acetyltransferase; Streptomyces viridochromogenes pat1; confers resistance to bialaphos or phosphinothricin
   5927..6079    -  CDS            aex-5 (fragment): AEX5_CAEEL - Also known as kpc-3 From Caenorhabditis elegans.
   6696..6736    +  misc_feature   MCS (fragment): pUC18/19 multiple cloning site
   6773..6789    -  protein_bind   lac operator: The lac repressor binds to the lac operator to inhibit transcription in E. coli. This inhibition can be relieved by adding lactose or isopropyl-β-D-thiogalactopyranoside (IPTG). lac repressor encoded by lacI
   6797..6827    -  promoter       lac promoter: promoter for the E. coli lac operon
   6842..6863    -  protein_bind   CAP binding site: CAP binding activates transcription in the presence of cAMP. E. coli catabolite activator protein
   6876..6968    -  CDS            lacI (fragment): lac repressor; lacI; The lac repressor binds to the lac operator to inhibit transcription in E. coli. This inhibition can be relieved by adding lactose or isopropyl-β-D-thiogalactopyranoside (IPTG).
   6970..7103    -  rep_origin     RSF ori (fragment): Plasmids containing the RSF 1030 origin of replication can be propagated in E. coli cells that contain additional plasmids with compatible origins.
