[The description below was written by a language model from this plasmid's Addgene catalogue record and pLannotate feature annotations shown in this document.]
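Description:
Pmyo-3::hpo-30 gDNA (pBAB204) is a C. elegans expression plasmid built on the pPD49.26 worm expression backbone. It is designed to drive the claudin-like protein HPO-30 specifically in body-wall muscle. In E. coli it is maintained as a high-copy plasmid through a ColE1/pUC-type origin and selected with ampicillin through the β-lactamase gene and its native promoter. The sequenced record is about 7.15 kb. The remaining annotated bacterial elements are pUC-derived cloning-vector remnants rather than functional parts of the worm expression unit: a partial multiple cloning site, the lac promoter and operator, a CAP binding site and a short lacI fragment.

According to the catalogue entry, the payload consists of roughly 2.5 kb of the myo-3 promoter placed upstream of hpo-30 genomic DNA, so the coding region retains its native introns. The myo-3 gene encodes a muscle myosin heavy chain, and its promoter is a standard tool for restricting transgene expression to body-wall muscle. The automated feature table does not annotate either the promoter or the hpo-30 insert, which presumably lie in the large unannotated stretch between the ampicillin cassette and the vector remnants. Its very short BlpR hit and its aex-5 and RSF ori fragment hits are probably incidental matches and should not be read as functional elements. No tag or reporter is recorded, and the cloning sites are listed as unknown.

The plasmid is suited to making transgenic worms for tissue-specific expression or rescue experiments. One such use is testing whether HPO-30 acts in muscle, in the context of work on the maintenance of levamisole-sensitive acetylcholine receptors at the neuromuscular junction.
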