Addgene plasmid #117385: Pmyo-3::hpo-30 gDNA (pBAB204)
Purpose: Allows for body-wall muscle expression of HPO-30
Depositing lab: Kavita Babu. Depositing organization: Indian Institute of Science Education and Research (IISER), Mohali. Publication: The Claudin-like Protein HPO-30 Is Required to Maintain LAChRs at the C. elegans Neuromuscular Junction. Sharma P, Li L, Liu H, Tikiyani V, Hu Z, Babu K. J Neurosci. 2018 Aug 8;38(32):7072-7087. doi: 10.1523/JNEUROSCI.3487-17.2018. Epub 2018 Jun 27. PubMed 29950505.
Backbone
  Vector backbone: pPD49.26
  Backbone size w/o insert (bp): 3410
  Modifications to backbone: Pmyo-3 (2500bp of the myo-3 promoter) is present upstream of the hpo-30 genomic DNA
  Vector type: Worm Expression
Growth in bacteria
  Bacterial resistance: Ampicillin, 100 μg/mL
  Growth temperature: 37°C
  Growth strain: DH5alpha
  Copy number: High Copy
Gene/Insert
  Gene/Insert name: genomic DNA of hpo-30 (833 bp)
  gRNA/shRNA sequence: ATGCCATTAATTATGTACAAATTTCTATTAGTCACTTCAATATTCTTAATCGTTTCCGGGCTAATATTAACTGCGTTCTC, GTTGTTTAGTCCTCTTTGGGAAgtaagtttctagtcaataaaattctggttttttttaaatgtcaattttgtagGTAGTT, GATTTTCCTCGTTCTCATTTATCACATCATCACGGTCTTTGGTGGGATTGTATTGTACATCATGAAACTTTAATTCCGTT, ACATGAAGATCAAGCAGAACTTCGAGgtaccttttttctgcttttgttttctaaataaaacaagtttaagGTGATCGATG, TGATAGTAAGATGGATTCTTCGGTTCAAGCATCATTAAGAGTTGCTCTTGAAAAAGGAGATGAAGAGGCCAGAGAGCTTT, TGTTACATCGGTTTCTACgtaagttaacaatattttaatgcttttcatgtgccgaaacttacttttttctttgttagaaa, gataaactagaaactatataaaactgatttaccaaatgcaggttcaagttattttttaaaataattagagtgtgagcgta, gtagttcaataatttgttgatcaattttctctttctggatacagaagcgtattggcattgcaacgtacatacacatgttt, ggttccatgctattaattcaattgattttctgtcttaaattctaggactgtaatgctattttttgtaatttagtattttc, tgatctagaatatgcggtaacaataaattagattttactgtccaaacacaaaattactgaagatacaagttgattttata, ttcttcatgaaaccaaaaaaaaattaatttcagCTCATCACAAAGGTGTAATTTTCTTCGCAGTTTTCACTTTTGTTTTC, gttgtttagtcctctttgggaagtaagtttctagtcaataaaattctggttttttttaaatgtcaattttgtaggtagtt, gattttcctcgttctcatttatcacatcatcacggtctttggtgggattgtattgtacatcatgaaactttaattccgtt, acatgaagatcaagcagaacttcgaggtaccttttttctgcttttgttttctaaataaaacaagtttaaggtgatcgatg, tgatagtaagatggattcttcggttcaagcatcattaagagttgctcttgaaaaaggagatgaagaggccagagagcttt, tgttacatcggtttctacgtaagttaacaatattttaatgcttttcatgtgccgaaacttacttttttctttgttagaaa, gataaactagaaactatataaaactgatttaccaaatgcaggttcaagttattttttaaaataattagagtgtgagcgta, gtagttcaataatttgttgatcaattttctctttctggatacagaagcgtattggcattgcaacgtacatacacatgttt, ggttccatgctattaattcaattgattttctgtcttaaattctaggactgtaatgctattttttgtaatttagtattttc, tgatctagaatatgcggtaacaataaattagattttactgtccaaacacaaaattactgaagatacaagttgattttata, ttcttcatgaaaccaaaaaaaaattaatttcagctcatcacaaaggtgtaattttcttcgcagttttcacttttgttttc
  Species: C. elegans (nematode)
  Cloning method: Restriction Enzyme; 5′ cloning site unknown (unknown if destroyed); 3′ cloning site unknown (unknown if destroyed)
  Sequencing primers: 5′ unknown
Terms and licenses: Academic/Nonprofit Terms; Industry Terms: Not Available to Industry
How to cite: Pmyo-3::hpo-30 gDNA (pBAB204) was a gift from Kavita Babu (Addgene plasmid # 117385 ; http://n2t.net/addgene:117385 ; RRID:Addgene_117385)
